>Addgene plasmid #101309 | pMflT-o1 | addgene full sequence | sequence record 198143 | Addgene NGS Result
TCCCTTTAGTGAGGGTTAATGTCGTGACTGGGAAAACCCTGGCGGAATTCGGCCAGTCTACATGTACTCT
TTTTGATAAAAAATTGGAGATTCCTTTACAAATATGCTCTTACGTGCTATTATTTAAGTGACTATTTAAA
AGGAGTTAATAAATATGCGGCAAGGTATTCTTAAATAAACTGTCAATTTGATAGCGGGAACAAATAATTA
GATGTCCTTTTTTAGGAGGGCTTAGTTTTTTGTACCCAGTTTAAGAATACCTTTATCATGTGATTCTAAA
GTATCCAGAGAATATCTGTATGCTTTGTATACCTATGGTTATGCATAAAAATCCCGGTGATAAAAGTATT
TATCACTGGGATTTTTATGCCCTTTTGGGTTTTTGAATGGAGGAAATCTAGATGAAAATCATAAATATCG
GTGTATTAGCTCACGTTGATGCAGGAAAAACAACATTAACTGAATCACTTTTATATAACTCTGGTGCAAT
TACTGAACTTGGTTCAGTAGATAAAGGTACTACTCGTACTGATAATACATTATTAGAACGTCAACGTGGA
ATCACAATTCAAACAGGTATCACATCTTTTCAATGGGAAAATACAAAAGTAAATATTATAGATACACCTG
GACACATGGATTTCCTTGCAGAAGTATACCGTAGTCTTTCAGTATTAGATGGTGCTATTTTACTTATCAG
CGCTAAAGATGGAGTTCAAGCTCAAACTCGTATCTTATTTCACGCATTACGTAAAATGGGTATTCCAACA
ATTTTCTTTATAAACAAAATTGACCAAAACGGAATTGATTTAAGTACAGTTTATCAAGATATCAAAGAAA
AACTTTCTGCTGAAATCGTTATTAAACAAAAAGTTGAATTATACCCAAACGTTTGCGTAACAAATTTTAC
TGAATCAGAACAATGGGATACAGTTATAGAAGGTAATGATGATTTATTAGAAAAATACATGTCAGGTAAA
TCATTAGAAGCATTAGAATTAGAACAAGAAGAAAGTATTCGTTTCCAAAACTGTTCTTTATTCCCTTTAT
ACCATGGAAGCGCTAAAAGTAACATAGGTATTGATAACTTAATTGAAGTTATTACTAACAAATTTTACTC
TTCAACTCATCGTGGTCCTTCTGAATTATGCGGTAACGTTTTCAAAATTGAATATACAAAAAAACGTCAA
CGTTTAGCTTATATACGTCTTTATAGTGGTGTTTTACATTTACGTGATAGTGTTCGTGTTAGTGAAAAAG
AAAAGATTAAAGTTACAGAAATGTATACTTCTATTAACGGTGAATTATGCAAAATTGACCGTGCATATTC
AGGTGAAATTGTAATTTTACAAAACGAATTTCTTAAACTTAATAGTGTACTTGGTGACACAAAACTTTTA
CCACAACGTAAGAAAATTGAAAATCCACACCCATTACTTCAAACAACAGTAGAACCAAGCAAACCTGAAC
AACGTGAAATGCTTTTAGATGCTCTTTTAGAAATTAGTGACTCTGACCCACTTTTACGTTACTATGTAGA
TTCTACTACTCATGAAATTATTCTTTCTTTCCTTGGTAAAGTTCAAATGGAAGTTATTTCTGCATTATTA
CAAGAAAAATATCATGTTGAAATCGAATTAAAAGAACCTACTGTAATTTATATGGAACGTCCATTAAAAA
ATGCTGAATATACAATTCATATTGAAGTTCCACCAAATCCATTTTGGGCTTCTATTGGTCTTTCTGTTTC
TCCACTTCCACTTGGTAGCGGAATGCAATATGAAAGTAGCGTAAGTTTAGGTTATCTTAATCAAAGTTTC
CAAAACGCAGTTATGGAAGGTATTCGTTACGGTTGCGAACAAGGTTTATACGGTTGGAATGTTACAGACT
GCAAAATCTGTTTTAAGTATGGACTTTACTATTCACCTGTATCAACACCTGCTGACTTTCGTATGCTTGC
ACCAATTGTTTTAGAACAAGTTTTAAAGAAAGCTGGAACTGAACTTTTAGAACCATACCTTTCTTTTAAA
ATCTATGCACCACAAGAATACTTAAGTCGTGCTTATAACGATGCACCTAAATACTGTGCTAATATTGTTG
ATACTCAATTAAAGAACAACGAAGTAATTTTAAGCGGAGAAATTCCTGCACGTTGTATTCAAGAATATCG
TAGTGATTTAACATTTTTCACTAATGGACGTTCTGTTTGCTTAACTGAATTAAAAGGTTATCATGTTACT
ACTGGTGAACCTGTATGCCAACCACGTCGTCCTAATAGTCGTATTGATAAAGTTCGTTATATGTTCAACA
AAATCACATAATAATACTAGTAGCGGCCGCTGCAGTAATACGACTCACTATAGGGCATACGATTTAGGTG
ACACTATAGTAGGGATAACAGGGTAATTTAGTAGGTAGGGCTATATGGTCGTTATGCGATACTGATGCAT
AAAGGCCGCGTTGCTGGCGTTTTTCCATAGGCTCCGCCCCCCTGACGAGCATCACAAAAATCGACGCTCA
AGTCAGAGGTGGCGAAACCCGACAGGACTATAAAGATACCAGGCGTTTCCCCCTGGAAGCTCCCTCGTGC
GCTCTCCTGTTCCGACCCTGCCGCTTACCGGATACCTGTCCGCCTTTCTCCCTTCGGGAAGCGTGGCGCT
TTCTCATAGCTCACGCTGTAGGTATCTCAGTTCGGTGTAGGTCGTTCGCTCCAAGCTGGGCTGTGTGCAC
GAACCCCCCGTTCAGCCCGACCGCTGCGCCTTATCCGGTAACTATCGTCTTGAGTCCAACCCGGTAAGAC
ACGACTTATCGCCACTGGCAGCAGCCACTGGTAACAGGATTAGCAGAGCGAGGTATGTAGGCGGTGCTAC
AGAGTTCTTGAAGTGGTGGCCTAACTACGGCTACACTAGAAGAACAGTATTTGGTATCTGCGCTCTGCTG
AAGCCAGTTACCTTCGGAAAAAGAGTTGGTAGCTCTTGATCCGGCAAACAAACCACCGCTGGTAGCGGTG
GTTTTTTTGTTTGCAAGCAGCAGATTACGCGCAGAAAAAAAGGATCTCAACGCGCAATTAACCCTCACTA
AAGGGAACAAAAGCTGGAGCGCTGCAGGAATTCGATATCAAGCTTATCGATACCGTCGACGCCGGCCAGC
CTCGCAGAGCAGGATTCCCGTTGAGCACCGCCAGGTGCGAATAAGGGACAGTGAAGAAGGAACACCCGCT
CGCGGGTGGGCCTACTTCACCTATCCTGCCCGGCTGACGCCGTTGGATACACCAAGGAAAGTCTACACGA
ACCCTTTGGCAAAATCCTGTATATCGTGCGAAAAAGGATGGATATACCGAAAAAATCGCTATAATGACCC
CGAAGCAGGGTTATGCAGCGGAAAAGCGCTGGTACCCAGCGATGAGGATGAACCTACTCAGGGACCTGAT
GTGACGTGCCGTGAACACGAGCGTGTTTAATTTTTGATGGTTGTCAAGTTCTTTTCATTGTATTCAAACC
CCCTTTTAAAGTTGATAATTCTTGTTAATTATAATATAAGTGCTGGAAAAAGTATAGTTTTTTATTGTTA
TTTTTAAGAAAATTTATCCATTGTGTTTTTATATGAACTTTTTCAACATTTTTTATAACCTTTTGTGGAA
AAGTGGAAAAAAGATATATAAATACTAAACTATTGCTTTTTAGTGTTATTCATTATGTTTATTTCTTTTT
AAAATATTTTTTTATCCACACATTGTGGAAAACTTTTATTATTATGTGTTTTAATTTATTTTATGAAGGG
GAATTAATATGGAAAC
Features (pLannotate 1.2.2; 11 found; start..end, strand, type, name):
      3..20      -  promoter       T3 promoter (fragment): promoter for bacteriophage T3 RNA polymerase
     21..44      +  CDS            lacZα (fragment): LacZα fragment of β-galactosidase; lacZ fragment
    181..345     +  ncRNA          sRNA 0030: Accession: RF02864 - Enterococcus sRNA 30
    402..2318    +  CDS            tetM: TET1_ENTFL - Also known as tet(M). Experimental evidence at protein level: Swiss-Prot protein existence level 1. Abolishes the inhibitory effect of tetracyclin on protein synthesis by a non-covalent modification of the ribosomes. From Enterococcus faecalis (Streptococcus faecalis).
   2325..2345    +  misc_feature   BioBrick suffix: universal suffix for all parts
   2346..2364    +  promoter       T7 promoter: promoter for bacteriophage T7 RNA polymerase
   2372..2389    +  promoter       SP6 promoter (fragment): promoter for bacteriophage SP6 RNA polymerase
   2472..3060    -  rep_origin     ori: high-copy-number ColE1/pMB1/pBR322/pUC origin of replication
   3066..3084    +  promoter       T3 promoter: promoter for bacteriophage T3 RNA polymerase
   3101..3140    +  misc_feature   MCS (fragment): pBluescript multiple cloning site
   3142..3251    -  oriT           oriT: incP origin of transfer
