[The description below was written by a language model from this plasmid's Addgene catalogue record and pLannotate feature annotations shown in this document.]
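Description:
pMflT-o1 is a small (about 3.8 kb) shuttle plasmid built to test and enable plasmid replication in the near-minimal mollicute Mesoplasma florum, while remaining easy to propagate in Escherichia coli. It is assembled from four functional modules. A ColE1/pUC-type origin supports replication in E. coli. A tetM gene provides tetracycline resistance by protecting the ribosome from the drug. The record describes this gene as recoded, and it serves as the only selectable marker, so the same selection can in principle be applied in both hosts. An RP4 (IncP) origin of transfer lets the plasmid be mobilised by conjugation from an E. coli donor that supplies the RP4 transfer functions in trans.

The fourth module is oriC1, a partial fragment of the M. florum strain L1 chromosomal replication origin consisting of the rpmH/dnaA intergenic region. This insert is intended to recruit the host's own replication machinery so that the plasmid can be maintained in M. florum. The automated annotation does not label this fragment, which probably lies in the unannotated stretch downstream of oriT. A sequence upstream of tetM matches an Enterococcus small RNA, which is likely native tetM leader sequence rather than a deliberate part. The promoter driving tetM is not stated. Short T3, T7 and SP6 promoter sequences, a BioBrick suffix, and fragments of lacZα and a pBluescript polylinker sit at the module junctions, apparently as assembly remnants.

The plasmid is one of a series of oriC-based vectors for comparing which origin fragments support replication in M. florum and for developing genetic tools for synthetic biology in this organism.
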