Addgene plasmid #101309: pMflT-o1
Purpose: Contains: oriC1 fragment of M. florum L1 replication origin (rpmH/dnaA intergenic region), colE1 replication origin, recoded tetM resistance gene, origin of transfer of RP4 plasmid.
Depositing lab: Sébastien Rodrigue. Depositing organization: University of Sherbrooke. Publication: Development of oriC-Based Plasmids for Mesoplasma florum. Matteau D, Pepin ME, Baby V, Gauthier S, Arango Giraldo M, Knight TF, Rodrigue S. Appl Environ Microbiol. 2017 Mar 17;83(7). pii: e03374-16. doi: 10.1128/AEM.03374-16. Print 2017 Apr 1. PubMed 28115382.
Backbone
  Vector backbone: colE1
  Vector type: Bacterial Expression, Synthetic Biology
Growth in bacteria
  Bacterial resistance: Tetracycline, 10 μg/mL
  Growth temperature: 37°C
  Growth strain: DH5alpha
  Copy number: Unknown
Gene/Insert
  Gene/Insert name: oriC1 of M. florum strain L1 (rpmH/dnaA intergenic region) (alt name: Partial oriC region of M. florum L1)
  Species: Mesoplasma florum
Terms and licenses: Academic/Nonprofit Terms; Industry Terms: Not Available to Industry
How to cite: pMflT-o1 was a gift from Sébastien Rodrigue (Addgene plasmid # 101309 ; http://n2t.net/addgene:101309 ; RRID:Addgene_101309)
